Addgene plasmid #103374: LSB-hsa-miR-24-1-5p
Purpose: Used to sense miRNA activity using fluorescence based tools. hsa-miR-24-1-5p target in 3' UTR of of mKate. miRNA activity can be measured by the repression of mKate2 relative to EBFP2 fluorescent proteins . Plasmid is inherently unstable; please see Depositor Comments
Depositing lab: Ron Weiss. Depositing organization: Massachusetts Institute of Technology. Publication: A mixed antagonistic/synergistic miRNA repression model enables accurate predictions of multi-input miRNA sensor activity. Gam JJ, Babb J, Weiss R. Nat Commun. 2018 Jun 22;9(1):2430. doi: 10.1038/s41467-018-04575-0. PubMed 29934631.
Backbone
  Vector backbone: Low Sensor Backbone (LSB)
  Vector type: Mammalian Expression, Synthetic Biology
Growth in bacteria
  Bacterial resistance: Ampicillin and Kanamycin, 100 & 50 μg/mL
  Growth temperature: 30°C
  Growth strain: NEB Stable
  Copy number: High Copy
Gene/Insert
  Gene/Insert name: hsa-miR-24-1-5p target
  Species: H. sapiens (human)
  Entrez Gene: MIR24-1 (a.k.a. MIR189, MIRN24-1, miR-24-1, miRNA24-1)
  Promoter: EF-1a
  Cloning method: Gibson Cloning
Terms and licenses: Academic/Nonprofit Terms; Industry Terms: Not Available to Industry
Depositor comments: Please note that this plasmid is inherently unstable due to a repeating poly A element. We recommend performing a diagnostic digest on multiple colonies upon receipt. The depositors would like to note the presence of several discrepancies between the depositor sequence and physical plasmid sequence. In particular, the sequences upstream and downstream of the puromycin coding region have 10 bp insertions which do not affect the ability to perform puromycin selection. The sequences for those regions within the physical plasmids are as follows: Upstream of Puro: GAATTCGACCGCCTGTCTCAAGGTGCCACC; Downstream of Puro: GCTTTGAGACTACGCGTGAATTCACTCCTC.
How to cite: LSB-hsa-miR-24-1-5p was a gift from Ron Weiss (Addgene plasmid # 103374 ; http://n2t.net/addgene:103374 ; RRID:Addgene_103374)
