[The description below was written by a language model from this plasmid's Addgene catalogue record and pLannotate feature annotations shown in this document.]
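Description:
LSB-hsa-miR-24-1-5p is an 11 kb mammalian expression plasmid built on the Low Sensor Backbone (LSB), designed as a two-colour fluorescent sensor of microRNA activity. It replicates in E. coli from a high-copy ColE1/pUC-type origin and carries both β-lactamase (AmpR) and an aminoglycoside phosphotransferase (KanR), matching the dual ampicillin and kanamycin selection in the catalogue entry. A puromycin N-acetyltransferase coding sequence followed by a rabbit β-globin poly(A) signal allows puromycin selection in mammalian cells, although the feature table does not annotate a promoter directly upstream of it.

The payload consists of two parallel transcription units with the same architecture: a human EF-1α core promoter with its intron A, a fluorescent protein coding sequence flanked by Gateway attB1 and attB2 scars (with attB4 upstream of the promoter), and a β-globin 3′ fragment and poly(A) signal. The first unit expresses the red protein mKate2, and according to the record the target site for human miR-24-1-5p lies in its 3′ UTR. The site itself is not annotated, but there is an unannotated gap between attB2 and the β-globin sequence in this unit. The second unit expresses EBFP2 without a target site and serves as an internal reference for plasmid dose and expression. When miR-24-1-5p is active in a transfected cell, mKate2 is repressed relative to EBFP2, so the red-to-blue ratio reports miRNA activity.

The three repeated β-globin poly(A) elements, together with the duplicated EF-1α regions, explain the depositor's warning that the plasmid is inherently unstable and prone to rearrangement. The depositor also notes small insertions flanking the puromycin coding region in the physical plasmid, relative to the deposited sequence, that do not impair puromycin selection.
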