Features (pLannotate 1.2.2; 28 found; start..end, strand, type, name):
     87..675     -  rep_origin     ori: high-copy-number ColE1/pMB1/pBR322/pUC origin of replication
    846..1706    -  CDS            AmpR: β-lactamase; bla; confers resistance to ampicillin, carbenicillin, and related antibiotics
   1707..1778    -  promoter       AmpR promoter: bla
   1857..2456    +  CDS            PuroR: puromycin N-acetyltransferase; pac from Streptomyces alboniger; confers resistance to puromycin
   2461..2541    +  CDS            HBB (fragment): HBB_PONPY - Experimental evidence at transcript level: Swiss-Prot protein existence level 2. Involved in oxygen transport from the lung to the various peripheral tissues. From Pongo pygmaeus (Bornean orangutan).
   2612..2667    +  polyA_signal   β-globin poly(A) signal: rabbit β-globin polyadenylation signal (Gil and Proudfoot, 1987)
   3646..3666    +  protein_bind   attB4: mutant version of attB; core recombination site for the Gateway® BP reaction BP Clonase™
   3734..3945    +  promoter       EF-1α core promoter: core promoter for human elongation factor EF-1α
   3946..4884    +  intron         EF-1α intron A: intron upstream of the start codon of human EF-1α
   4911..4931    +  protein_bind   attB1: mutant version of attB; core recombination site for the Gateway® BP reaction BP Clonase™
   4951..5646    +  CDS            mKate2: mKate2 is a basic (constitutively fluorescent) red fluorescent protein published in 2009, derived from Entacmaea quadricolor. It is reported to be a rapidly-maturing monomer with moderate acid sensitivity.
   5666..5690    -  protein_bind   attB2: mutant version of attB; recombination site for the Gateway® BP reaction BP Clonase™
   5834..5908    +  CDS            HBB (fragment): HBB_PONPY - Experimental evidence at transcript level: Swiss-Prot protein existence level 2. Involved in oxygen transport from the lung to the various peripheral tissues. From Pongo pygmaeus (Bornean orangutan).
   5979..6034    +  polyA_signal   β-globin poly(A) signal: rabbit β-globin polyadenylation signal (Gil and Proudfoot, 1987)
   6418..6443    +  misc_feature   SA: splice acceptor site
   7115..7135    +  protein_bind   attB4: mutant version of attB; core recombination site for the Gateway® BP reaction BP Clonase™
   7203..7414    +  promoter       EF-1α core promoter: core promoter for human elongation factor EF-1α
   7415..8353    +  intron         EF-1α intron A: intron upstream of the start codon of human EF-1α
   8380..8400    +  protein_bind   attB1: mutant version of attB; core recombination site for the Gateway® BP reaction BP Clonase™
   8411..9127    +  CDS            EBFP2: EBFP2 is a basic (constitutively fluorescent) blue fluorescent protein published in 2007, derived from Aequorea victoria. It is reported to be a rapidly-maturing monomer with moderate acid sensitivity.
   9135..9159    -  protein_bind   attB2: mutant version of attB; recombination site for the Gateway® BP reaction BP Clonase™
   9163..9243    +  CDS            HBB (fragment): HBB_PONPY - Experimental evidence at transcript level: Swiss-Prot protein existence level 2. Involved in oxygen transport from the lung to the various peripheral tissues. From Pongo pygmaeus (Bornean orangutan).
   9314..9369    +  polyA_signal   β-globin poly(A) signal: rabbit β-globin polyadenylation signal (Gil and Proudfoot, 1987)
   9752..9774    -  protein_bind   lac operator (fragment): The lac repressor binds to the lac operator to inhibit transcription in E. coli. This inhibition can be relieved by adding lactose or isopropyl-β-D-thiogalactopyranoside (IPTG). lac repressor encoded by lacI
   9778..9808    -  promoter       lac promoter: promoter for the E. coli lac operon
   9823..9844    -  protein_bind   CAP binding site: CAP binding activates transcription in the presence of cAMP. E. coli catabolite activator protein
   9857..9896    -  CDS            lacI (fragment): lac repressor; lacI; The lac repressor binds to the lac operator to inhibit transcription in E. coli. This inhibition can be relieved by adding lactose or isopropyl-β-D-thiogalactopyranoside (IPTG).
  10069..10878   +  CDS            KanR: aminoglycoside phosphotransferase; aph(3')-Ia; confers resistance to kanamycin in bacteria or G418 (Geneticin®) in eukaryotes
>Addgene plasmid #103374 | LSB-hsa-miR-24-1-5p | depositor full sequence | sequence record 195797 | Full Sequence
AATTGAGGGGATAACGCAGGAAAGAACATGTGAGCAAAAGGCCAGCAAAAGGCCAGGAACCGTAAAAAGG
CCGCGTTGCTGGCGTTTTTCCATAGGCTCCGCCCCCCTGACGAGCATCACAAAAATCGACGCTCAAGTCA
GAGGTGGCGAAACCCGACAGGACTATAAAGATACCAGGCGTTTCCCCCTGGAAGCTCCCTCGTGCGCTCT
CCTGTTCCGACCCTGCCGCTTACCGGATACCTGTCCGCCTTTCTCCCTTCGGGAAGCGTGGCGCTTTCTC
ATAGCTCACGCTGTAGGTATCTCAGTTCGGTGTAGGTCGTTCGCTCCAAGCTGGGCTGTGTGCACGAACC
CCCCGTTCAGCCCGACCGCTGCGCCTTATCCGGTAACTATCGTCTTGAGTCCAACCCGGTAAGACACGAC
TTATCGCCACTGGCAGCAGCCACTGGTAACAGGATTAGCAGAGCGAGGTATGTAGGCGGTGCTACAGAGT
TCTTGAAGTGGTGGCCTAACTACGGCTACACTAGAAGAACAGTATTTGGTATCTGCGCTCTGCTGAAGCC
AGTTACCTTCGGAAAAAGAGTTGGTAGCTCTTGATCCGGCAAACAAACCACCGCTGGTAGCGGTGGTTTT
TTTGTTTGCAAGCAGCAGATTACGCGCAGAAAAAAAGGATCTCAAGAAGATCCTTTGATCTTTTCTACGG
GGTCTGACGCTCAGTGGAACGAAAACTCACGTTAAGGGATTTTGGTCATGAGATTATCAAAAAGGATCTT
CACCTAGATCCTTTTAAATTAAAAATGAAGTTTTAAATCAATCTAAAGTATATATGAGTAAACTTGGTCT
GACAGTTACCAATGCTTAATCAGTGAGGCACCTATCTCAGCGATCTGTCTATTTCGTTCATCCATAGTTG
CCTGACTCCCCGTCGTGTAGATAACTACGATACGGGAGGGCTTACCATCTGGCCCCAGTGCTGCAATGAT
ACCGCGAGAACCACGCTCACCGGCTCCAGATTTATCAGCAATAAACCAGCCAGCCGGAAGGGCCGAGCGC
AGAAGTGGTCCTGCAACTTTATCCGCCTCCATCCAGTCTATTAATTGTTGCCGGGAAGCTAGAGTAAGTA
GTTCGCCAGTTAATAGTTTGCGCAACGTTGTTGCCATTGCTACAGGCATCGTGGTGTCACGCTCGTCGTT
TGGTATGGCTTCATTCAGCTCCGGTTCCCAACGATCAAGGCGAGTTACATGATCCCCCATGTTGTGCAAA
AAAGCGGTTAGCTCCTTCGGTCCTCCGATCGTTGTCAGAAGTAAGTTGGCCGCAGTGTTATCACTCATGG
TTATGGCAGCACTGCATAATTCTCTTACTGTCATGCCATCCGTAAGATGCTTTTCTGTGACTGGTGAGTA
CTCAACCAAGTCATTCTGAGAATAGTGTATGCGGCGACCGAGTTGCTCTTGCCCGGCGTCAATACGGGAT
AATACCGCGCCACATAGCAGAACTTTAAAAGTGCTCATCATTGGAAAACGTTCTTCGGGGCGAAAACTCT
CAAGGATCTTACCGCTGTTGAGATCCAGTTCGATGTAACCCACTCGTGCACCCAACTGATCTTCAGCATC
TTTTACTTTCACCAGCGTTTCTGGGTGAGCAAAAACAGGAAGGCAAAATGCCGCAAAAAAGGGAATAAGG
GCGACACGGAAATGTTGAATACTCATACTCTTCCTTTTTCAATATTATTGAAGCATTTATCAGGGTTATT
GTCTCATGAGCGGATACATATTTGAATGTAGCTCCGAATTTCTCGAGGGCTTGTCGACGACGGCGGTCTC
CGTCGTCAGGATCATGAATTCGACCCGCCTGCCACCATGACCGAGTACAAGCCCACGGTGCGCCTCGCCA
CCCGCGACGACGTCCCCCGGGCCGTACGCACCCTCGCCGCCGCGTTCGCCGACTACCCCGCCACGCGCCA
CACCGTCGACCCGGACCGCCACATCGAGCGGGTCACCGAGCTGCAAGAACTCTTCCTCACGCGCGTCGGG
CTCGACATCGGCAAGGTGTGGGTCGCGGACGACGGCGCCGCGGTGGCGGTCTGGACCACGCCGGAGAGCG
TCGAAGCGGGGGCGGTGTTCGCCGAGATCGGCCCGCGCATGGCCGAGTTGAGCGGTTCCCGGCTGGCCGC
GCAGCAACAGATGGAAGGCCTCCTGGCGCCGCACCGGCCCAAGGAGCCCGCGTGGTTCCTGGCCACCGTC
GGCGTCTCGCCCGACCACCAGGGCAAGGGTCTGGGCAGCGCCGTCGTGCTCCCCGGAGTGGAGGCGGCCG
AGCGCGCCGGGGTGCCCGCCTTCCTGGAGACATCCGCGCCCCGCAACCTCCCCTTCTACGAGCGGCTCGG
CTTCACCGTCACCGCCGACGTCGAGGTGCCCGAAGGACCGCGCACCTGGTGCATGACCCGCAAGCCCGGT
GCCTGATACGCGTGAATTCACTCCTCAGGTGCAGGCTGCCTATCAGAAGGTGGTGGCTGGTGTGGCCAAT
GCCCTGGCTCACAAATACCACTGAGATCTTTTTCCCTCTGCCAAAAATTATGGGGACATCATGAAGCCCC
TTGAGCATCTGACTTCTGGCTAATAAAGGAAATTTATTTTCATTGCAATAGTGTGTTGGAATTTTTTGTG
TCTCTCACTCGGAAGGACATATGGGAGGGCAAATCATTTAAAACATCAGAATGAGTATTTGGTTTAGAGT
TTGGCAACATATGCCCATATGCTGGCTGCCATGAACAAAGGTTGGCTATAAAGAGGTCATCAGTATATGA
AACAGCCCCCTGCTGTCCATTCCTTATTCCATAGAAAAGCCTTGACTTGAGGTTAGATTTTTTTTATATT
TTGTTTTGTGTTATTTTTTTCTTTAACATCCCTAAAATTTTCCTTACATGTTTTACTAGCCAGATTTTTC
CTCCTCTCCTGACTACTCCCAGTCATAGCTGTCCCTCTTCTCTTATGGAGATCCCTCGACCTGCAGCCCA
AGCTTGAATTCTCTAGAATTACCCTGTTATCCCTATGCTTGGTTTACCGAGCTCTTATTGGTTTTCAAAC
TTCATTGACTGTGCCCAACGCGCCTGGGAGCTCACGGGGACAGCCCCCCCCCAAAGCCCCCAGGGATGTA
ATTACGTCCCTCCCCCGCTAGGGGGCAGCAGCGAGCCGCCCGGGGCTCCGCTCCGGTCCGGCGCTCCCCC
CGCATCCCCGAGCCGGCAGCGTGCGGGGACAGCCCGGGCACGGGGAAGGTGGCACGGGATCGCTTTCCTC
TGAACGCTTCTCGCTGCTCTTTGAGCCTGCAGACACCTGGGGGGATACGGGGAAAAAGCTAGGCTGAAAG
ACCGGTTCTTAGAATGACACGCGCCTGGGAGCTCACGGGGACAGCCCCCCCCCAAAGCCCCCAGGGATGT
AATTACGTCCCTCCCCCGCTAGGGGGCAGCAGCGAGCCGCCCGGGGCTCCGCTCCGGTCCGGCGCTCCCC
CCGCATCCCCGAGCCGGCAGCGTGCGGGGACAGCCCGGGCACGGGGAAGGTGGCACGGGATCGCTTTCCT
CTGAACGCTTCTCGCTGCTCTTTGAGCCTGCAGACACCTGGGGGGATACGGGGAAAAAGCTAACTTCTGA
GACGACAACTTTGTATAGAAAAGTTGGCTCCGAATTCGCCCTTGACAGCAGAGATCCAGTTTGGTTAATT
AATTGGCTCCGGTGCCCGTCAGTGGGCAGAGCGCACATCGCCCACAGTCCCCGAGAAGTTGTGGGGAGGG
GTCGGCAATTGAACCGGTGCCTAGAGAAGGTGGCGCGGGGTAAACTGGGAAAGTGATGTCGTGTACTGGC
TCCGCCTTTTTCCCGAGGGTGGGGGAGAACCGTATATAAGTGCAGTAGTCGCCGTGAACGTTCTTTTTCG
CAACGGGTTTGCCGCCAGAACACAGGTAAGTGCCGTGTGTGGTTCCCGCGGGCCTGGCCTCTTTACGGGT
TATGGCCCTTGCGTGCCTTGAATTACTTCCACCTGGCTGCAGTACGTGATTCTTGATCCCGAGCTTCGGG
TTGGAAGTGGGTGGGAGAGTTCGAGGCCTTGCGCTTAAGGAGCCCCTTCGCCTCGTGCTTGAGTTGAGGC
CTGGCCTGGGCGCTGGGGCCGCCGCGTGCGAATCTGGTGGCACCTTCGCGCCTGTCTCGCTGCTTTCGAT
AAGTCTCTAGCCATTTAAAATTTTTGATGACCTGCTGCGACGCTTTTTTTCTGGCAAGATAGTCTTGTAA
ATGCGGGCCAAGATCTGCACACTGGTATTTCGGTTTTTGGGGCCGCGGGCGGCGACGGGGCCCGTGCGTC
CCAGCGCACATGTTCGGCGAGGCGGGGCCTGCGAGCGCGGCCACCGAGAATCGGACGGGGGTAGTCTCAA
GCTGGCCGGCCTGCTCTGGTGCCTGGCCTCGCGCCGCCGTGTATCGCCCCGCCCTGGGCGGCAAGGCTGG
CCCGGTCGGCACCAGTTGCGTGAGCGGAAAGATGGCCGCTTCCCGGCCCTGCTGCAGGGAGCTCAAAATG
GAGGACGCGGCGCTCGGGAGAGCGGGCGGGTGAGTCACCCACACAAAGGAAAAGGGCCTTTCCGTCCTCA
GCCGTCGCTTCATGTGACTCCACGGAGTACCGGGCGCCGTCCAGGCACCTCGATTAGTTCTCGAGCTTTT
GGAGTACGTCGTCTTTAGGTTGGGGGGAGGGGTTTTATGCGATGGAGTTTCCCCACACTGAGTGGGTGGA
GACTGAAGTTAGGCCAGCTTGGCACTTGATGTAATTCTCCTTGGAATTTGCCCTTTTTGAGTTTGGATCT
TGGTTCATTCTCAAGCCTCAGACAGTGGTTCAAAGTTTTTTTCTTCCATTTCAGGTGTCGTGAGAAGGGC
GAATTCGACCCAAGTTTGTACAAAAAAGCAGGCTGGATCCAGGTGCCACCATGGTGAGCGAGCTGATTAA
GGAGAACATGCACATGAAGCTGTACATGGAGGGCACCGTGAACAACCACCACTTCAAGTGCACATCCGAG
GGCGAAGGCAAGCCCTACGAGGGCACCCAGACCATGAGAATCAAGGCGGTCGAGGGCGGCCCTCTCCCCT
TCGCCTTCGACATCCTGGCTACCAGCTTCATGTACGGCAGCAAAACCTTCATCAACCACACCCAGGGCAT
CCCCGACTTCTTTAAGCAGTCCTTCCCCGAGGGCTTCACATGGGAGAGAGTCACCACATACGAAGATGGG
GGCGTGCTGACCGCTACCCAGGACACCAGCCTCCAGGACGGCTGCCTCATCTACAACGTCAAGATCAGAG
GGGTGAACTTCCCATCCAACGGCCCTGTGATGCAGAAGAAAACACTCGGCTGGGAGGCCTCCACCGAGAC
ACTGTACCCCGCTGACGGCGGCCTGGAAGGCAGAGCCGACATGGCCCTGAAGCTCGTGGGCGGGGGCCAC
CTGATCTGCAACCTTAAGACCACATACAGATCCAAGAAACCCGCTAAGAACCTCAAGATGCCCGGCGTCT
ACTATGTGGACAGGAGACTGGAAAGAATCAAGGAGGCCGACAAAGAGACATACGTCGAGCAGCACGAGGT
GGCTGTGGCCAGATACTGCGACCTCCCTAGCAAACTGGGGCACAAACTTAATTGAGAATTCTACCACCCA
GCTTTCTTGTACAAAGTGGTACGTCTCAAGACCAGAGGTCTCTGCTTTACTCTGGACTGATATCAGCTCA
GTAGGCAACTGATATCAGCTCAGTAGGCAACTGATATCAGCTCAGTAGGCAACTGATATCAGCTCAGTAG
GCACAACCAGAAGAGACCTGTGCTTCACTCCTCAGGTGCAGGCTGCCTATCAGAAGGTGGTGGCTGGTGT
GGCCAATGCCCTGGCTCACAAATACCACTGAGATCTTTTTCCCTCTGCCAAAAATTATGGGGACATCATG
AAGCCCCTTGAGCATCTGACTTCTGGCTAATAAAGGAAATTTATTTTCATTGCAATAGTGTGTTGGAATT
TTTTGTGTCTCTCACTCGGAAGGACATATGGGAGGGCAAATCATTTAAAACATCAGAATGAGTATTTGGT
TTAGAGTTTGGCAACATATGCCCATATGCTGGCTGCCATGAACAAAGGTTGGCTATAAAGAGGTCATCAG
TATATGAAACAGCCCCCTGCTGTCCATTCCTTATTCCATAGAAAAGCCTTGACTTGAGGTTAGATTTTTT
TTATATTTTGTTTTGTGTTATTTTTTTCTTTAACATCCCTAAAATTTTCCTTACATGTTTTACTAGCCAG
ATTTTTCCTCCTCTCCTGACTACTCCCAGTCATAGCTGTCCCTCTTCTCTTATGGAGATCCCGAGCGGTG
CGTTTTTATGCTTGTAGTATTGTATAATGTTTTTAAGATCCAAGCTTCTGACCTCTTCTCTTCCTCCCAC
AGGGCCTCGAGACAATTGCATCGATGGTACCAGTGAAAGTCTGCAATGAATTCGAGTTGGCGCGCCTGTC
ATTCTAAATCTCTCTTTCAGCCTAAAGCTTTTTCCCCGTATCCCCCCAGGTGTCTGCAGGCTCAAAGAGC
AGCGAGAAGCGTTCAGAGGAAAGCGATCCCGTGCCACCTTCCCCGTGCCCGGGCTGTCCCCGCACGCTGC
CGGCTCGGGGATGCGGGGGGAGCGCCGGACCGGAGCGGAGCCCCGGGCGGCTCGCTGCTGCCCCCTAGCG
GGGGAGGGACGTAATTACATCCCTGGGGGCTTTGGGAGGGGGCTGTCCCCGTGAGCTCCCAGGCGCGCCT
GTCATTCTAAATCTCTCTTTCAGCCTAAAGCTTTTTCCCCGTATCCCCCCAGGTGTCTGCAGGCTCAAAG
AGCAGCGAGAAGCGTTCAGAGGAAAGCGATCCCGTGCCACCTTCCCCGTGCCCGGGCTGTCCCCGCACGC
TGCCGGCTCGGGGATGCGGGGGGAGCGCCGGACCGGAGCGGAGCCCCGGGCGGCTCGCTGCTGCCCCCTA
GCGGGGGAGGGACGTAATTACATCCCTGGGGGCTTTGGGGGGGGGCTGTCCCCGTGAGCTCCCAGGCGCG
CCAACTCGGTACCGTATCGATGTCGACGTTAACGCTAGTGATATCAACTTTGTATAGAAAAGTTGGCTCC
GAATTCGCCCTTGACAGCAGAGATCCAGTTTGGTTAATTAATTGGCTCCGGTGCCCGTCAGTGGGCAGAG
CGCACATCGCCCACAGTCCCCGAGAAGTTGTGGGGAGGGGTCGGCAATTGAACCGGTGCCTAGAGAAGGT
GGCGCGGGGTAAACTGGGAAAGTGATGTCGTGTACTGGCTCCGCCTTTTTCCCGAGGGTGGGGGAGAACC
GTATATAAGTGCAGTAGTCGCCGTGAACGTTCTTTTTCGCAACGGGTTTGCCGCCAGAACACAGGTAAGT
GCCGTGTGTGGTTCCCGCGGGCCTGGCCTCTTTACGGGTTATGGCCCTTGCGTGCCTTGAATTACTTCCA
CCTGGCTGCAGTACGTGATTCTTGATCCCGAGCTTCGGGTTGGAAGTGGGTGGGAGAGTTCGAGGCCTTG
CGCTTAAGGAGCCCCTTCGCCTCGTGCTTGAGTTGAGGCCTGGCCTGGGCGCTGGGGCCGCCGCGTGCGA
ATCTGGTGGCACCTTCGCGCCTGTCTCGCTGCTTTCGATAAGTCTCTAGCCATTTAAAATTTTTGATGAC
CTGCTGCGACGCTTTTTTTCTGGCAAGATAGTCTTGTAAATGCGGGCCAAGATCTGCACACTGGTATTTC
GGTTTTTGGGGCCGCGGGCGGCGACGGGGCCCGTGCGTCCCAGCGCACATGTTCGGCGAGGCGGGGCCTG
CGAGCGCGGCCACCGAGAATCGGACGGGGGTAGTCTCAAGCTGGCCGGCCTGCTCTGGTGCCTGGCCTCG
CGCCGCCGTGTATCGCCCCGCCCTGGGCGGCAAGGCTGGCCCGGTCGGCACCAGTTGCGTGAGCGGAAAG
ATGGCCGCTTCCCGGCCCTGCTGCAGGGAGCTCAAAATGGAGGACGCGGCGCTCGGGAGAGCGGGCGGGT
GAGTCACCCACACAAAGGAAAAGGGCCTTTCCGTCCTCAGCCGTCGCTTCATGTGACTCCACGGAGTACC
GGGCGCCGTCCAGGCACCTCGATTAGTTCTCGAGCTTTTGGAGTACGTCGTCTTTAGGTTGGGGGGAGGG
GTTTTATGCGATGGAGTTTCCCCACACTGAGTGGGTGGAGACTGAAGTTAGGCCAGCTTGGCACTTGATG
TAATTCTCCTTGGAATTTGCCCTTTTTGAGTTTGGATCTTGGTTCATTCTCAAGCCTCAGACAGTGGTTC
AAAGTTTTTTTCTTCCATTTCAGGTGTCGTGAGAAGGGCGAATTCGACCCAAGTTTGTACAAAAAAGCAG
GCTCGCCACCATGGTGAGCAAGGGCGAGGAGCTGTTCACCGGGGTGGTGCCCATCCTGGTCGAGCTGGAC
GGCGACGTAAACGGCCACAAGTTCAGCGTGAGGGGCGAGGGCGAGGGCGATGCCACCAACGGCAAGCTGA
CCCTGAAGTTCATCTGCACCACCGGCAAGCTGCCCGTGCCCTGGCCCACCCTCGTGACCACCCTGAGCCA
CGGCGTGCAGTGCTTCGCCCGCTACCCCGACCACATGAAGCAGCACGACTTCTTCAAGTCCGCCATGCCC
GAAGGCTACGTCCAGGAGCGCACCATCTTCTTCAAGGACGACGGCACCTACAAGACCCGCGCCGAGGTGA
AGTTCGAGGGCGACACCCTAGTGAACCGCATCGAGCTGAAGGGCGTCGACTTCAAGGAGGACGGCAACAT
CCTGGGGCACAAGCTGGAGTACAACTTCAACAGCCACAACATCTATATCATGGCCGTCAAGCAGAAGAAC
GGCATCAAGGTGAACTTCAAGATCCGCCACAACGTGGAGGACGGCAGCGTGCAGCTCGCCGACCACTACC
AGCAGAACACCCCCATCGGCGACGGCCCCGTGCTGCTGCCCGACAGCCACTACCTGAGCACCCAGTCCGT
GCTGAGCAAAGACCCCAACGAGAAGCGCGATCACATGGTCCTGCTGGAGTTCCGCACCGCCGCCGGGATC
ACTCTCGGCATGGACGAGCTGTACAAGTAATACCACCCAGCTTTCTTGTACAAAGTGGTACGCGTGAATT
CACTCCTCAGGTGCAGGCTGCCTATCAGAAGGTGGTGGCTGGTGTGGCCAATGCCCTGGCTCACAAATAC
CACTGAGATCTTTTTCCCTCTGCCAAAAATTATGGGGACATCATGAAGCCCCTTGAGCATCTGACTTCTG
GCTAATAAAGGAAATTTATTTTCATTGCAATAGTGTGTTGGAATTTTTTGTGTCTCTCACTCGGAAGGAC
ATATGGGAGGGCAAATCATTTAAAACATCAGAATGAGTATTTGGTTTAGAGTTTGGCAACATATGCCCAT
ATGCTGGCTGCCATGAACAAAGGTTGGCTATAAAGAGGTCATCAGTATATGAAACAGCCCCCTGCTGTCC
ATTCCTTATTCCATAGAAAAGCCTTGACTTGAGGTTAGATTTTTTTTATATTTTGTTTTGTGTTATTTTT
TTCTTTAACATCCCTAAAATTTTCCTTACATGTTTTACTAGCCAGATTTTTCCTCCTCTCCTGACTACTC
CCAGTCATAGCTGTCCCTCTTCTCTTATGGAGATCCCTCGACCTGCAGCCCAAGCTTGGCGTAATCATGG
TCATAGCTGTTTCCTGTGTGAAATTGTTATCCGCTCACAATTCCACACAACATACGAGCCGGAAGCATAA
AGTGTAAAGCCTGGGGTGCCTAATGAGTGAGCTAACTCACATTAATTGCGTTGCGCTCACTGCCCGCTTT
CCAGTCGGGAAACCTGTCGTGCCAGCGGATCGACAGTACTAAGCTTGGTCTAATACCCAATCTCTCGTCT
TATCCAGATGTTTTATACGCCTCTGGCCCGTGTCTCAAAATCTCTGATGTTACATTGCACAAGATAAAAT
AATATCATCATGAACAATAAAACTGTCTGCTTACATAAACAGTAATACAAGGGGTGTTATGAGCCATATT
CAACGGGAAACGTCGAGGCCGCGATTAAATTCCAACATGGATGCTGATTTATATGGGTATAAATGGGCTC
GCGATAATGTCGGGCAATCAGGTGCGACAATCTATCGCTTGTATGGGAAGCCCGATGCGCCAGAGTTGTT
TCTGAAACATGGCAAAGGTAGCGTTGCCAATGATGTTACAGATGAGATGGTCAGACTAAACTGGCTGACG
GAATTTATGCCTCTTCCGACCATCAAGCATTTTATCCGTACTCCTGATGATGCATGGTTACTCACCACTG
CGATCCCCGGAAAAACAGCATTCCAGGTATTAGAAGAATATCCTGATTCAGGTGAAAATATTGTTGATGC
GCTGGCAGTGTTCCTGCGCCGGTTGCATTCGATTCCTGTTTGTAATTGTCCTTTTAACAGCGATCGCGTA
TTTCGTCTCGCTCAGGCGCAATCACGAATGAATAACGGTTTGGTTGATGCGAGTGATTTTGATGACGAGC
GTAATGGCTGGCCTGTTGAACAAGTCTGGAAAGAAATGCATAAACTTTTGCCATTCTCACCGGATTCAGT
CGTCACTCATGGTGATTTCTCACTTGATAACCTTATTTTTGACGAGGGGAAATTAATAGGTTGTATTGAT
GTTGGACGAGTCGGAATCGCAGACCGATACCAGGATCTTGCCATCCTATGGAACTGCCTCGGTGAGTTTT
CTCCTTCATTACAGAAACGGCTTTTTCAAAAATATGGTATTGATAATCCTGATATGAATAAATTGCAGTT
TCATTTGATGCTCGATGAGTTTTTCTAATCAGAATTGGTTAATTGGTTGTAACACTGGCAGAGCATTACG
CTGACTTGACGGGACGGCGCAAGCTCATGACCAAAATCCCTTAACGTGAGTTACGCGTCGTTCCACTGAG
CGTCAGAGGTATCACTAGTATTACAGAGGTAAGTTATAACAGTCGCCTAACCC
