>Addgene plasmid #103374 | LSB-hsa-miR-24-1-5p | depositor partial sequence | sequence record 195798 | hsa-miR-24-1-5p target
ACTGATATCAGCTCAGTAGGCA
