>Addgene plasmid #103374 | LSB-hsa-miR-24-1-5p | addgene partial sequence | sequence record 272281 | mKate2-F 5'-ACCCGCTAAGAACCTCAAGA-3'
TCAAGGAGGCCGACAAAGAGACATACGTCGAGCAGCACGAGGTGGCTGTGGCCAGATACTGCGACCTCCC
TAGCAAACTGGGGCACAAACTTAATTGAGAATTCTACCACCCAGCTTTCTTGTACAAAGTGGTACGTCTC
AAGACCAGAGGTCTCTGCTTTACTCTGGACTGATATCAGCTCAGTAGGCAACTGATATCAGCTCAGTAGG
CAACTGATATCAGCTCAGTAGGCAACTGATATCAGCTCAGTAGGCACAACCAGAAGAGACCTGTGCTTCA
CTCCTCAGGTGCAGGCTGCCTATCAGAAGGTGGTGGCTGGTGTGGCCAATGCCCTGGCTCACAAATACCA
CTGAGATCTTTTTCCCTCTGCCAAAAATTATGGGGACATCATGAAGCCCCTTGAGCATCTGACTTCTGGC
TAATAAAGGAAATTTATTTTCATTGCAATAGTGTGTTGGAATTTTTTGTGTCTCTCACTCGGAAGGACAT
ATGGGAGGGCAAATCATTTAAAACATCAGAATGAGTATTTGGTTTAGAGTTTGGCAACATATGCCCATAT
GCTGGC
